Addgene plasmid #42102: pLuc-CDS-m215-2
Depositing lab: Kumiko Ui-Tei. Depositing organization: The University of Tokyo. Publication: E-cadherin is transcriptionally activated via suppression of ZEB1 transcriptional repressor by small RNA-mediated gene silencing. Mazda M, Nishi K, Naito Y, Ui-Tei K. PLoS One. 2011;6(12):e28688. doi: 10.1371/journal.pone.0028688. Epub 2011 Dec 21. PubMed 22205962.
Backbone
  Vector backbone: psiCHECK-1
  Backbone manufacturer: Promega
  Backbone size w/o insert (bp): 3565
  Total vector size (bp): 6940
  Modifications to backbone: The stop codon of Renilla luciferase was removed, and a SalI restriction site was added by PCR.
  Vector type: Mammalian Expression, Luciferase
Growth in bacteria
  Bacterial resistance: Ampicillin, 100 μg/mL
  Growth temperature: 37°C
  Growth strain: DH5alpha
  Copy number: High Copy
Gene/Insert
  Gene/Insert name: ZEB1
  Species: H. sapiens (human)
  Mutation: Silent mutations were introduced in the seed-complementary site of dsEcad215 antisense strand (215a-2).
  GenBank ID: NM_030751.4
  Entrez Gene: ZEB1 (a.k.a. AREB6, BZP, DELTAEF1, FECD6, NIL2A, PPCD3, TCF8, ZFHEP, ZFHX1A)
  Promoter: SV40
  Tag / fusion protein: Renilla luciferase (N terminal on backbone)
  Cloning method: Restriction Enzyme; 5′ cloning site SalI (not destroyed); 3′ cloning site NotI (not destroyed)
  Sequencing primers: 5′ CGCAACTACAACGCCTACCT
Terms and licenses: Academic/Nonprofit Terms; Industry Terms: Not Available to Industry
How to cite: pLuc-CDS-m215-2 was a gift from Kumiko Ui-Tei (Addgene plasmid # 42102 ; http://n2t.net/addgene:42102 ; RRID:Addgene_42102)
