[The description below was written by a language model from this plasmid's Addgene catalogue record and pLannotate feature annotations shown in this document.]
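Description:
pLuc-CDS-m215-2 is a mammalian luciferase reporter plasmid of 6,940 bp built on the Promega psiCHECK-1 backbone. It is maintained in E. coli as a high-copy plasmid through a ColE1/pUC-type origin and is selected with ampicillin via the β-lactamase gene under its own bla promoter. No mammalian selection marker is annotated, which is consistent with use in transient transfection.

The expression unit is driven by the SV40 enhancer/early promoter, followed by a chimeric β-globin/immunoglobulin heavy chain intron that promotes efficient processing of the transcript. A T7 promoter sits just upstream of the coding region and would allow in vitro transcription. The backbone was modified by removing the stop codon of the human codon-optimised Renilla luciferase gene and adding a SalI site. The human ZEB1 coding sequence was then cloned between SalI and NotI, so that it is read as a C-terminal extension of the luciferase. A synthetic poly(A) signal terminates the transcript.

ZEB1 is a transcriptional repressor of the E-cadherin promoter. In this variant its coding sequence carries silent mutations in the site complementary to the seed region of the dsEcad215 antisense strand (site 215a-2), leaving the encoded protein unchanged. Placing the ZEB1 coding sequence on the luciferase mRNA makes Renilla activity a readout of small RNA-mediated silencing that acts on that sequence. The mutant therefore appears designed to test whether this particular seed match is needed for dsEcad215 to suppress ZEB1, presumably by comparison with an unmutated counterpart. This fits the associated study, which links E-cadherin activation to small RNA-mediated silencing of ZEB1.
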