Features (pLannotate 1.2.2; 9 found; start..end, strand, type, name):
     62..419     +  promoter       SV40 promoter: SV40 enhancer and early promoter
    489..621     +  intron         chimeric intron: chimera between introns from human β-globin and immunoglobulin heavy chain genes
    666..684     +  promoter       T7 promoter: promoter for bacteriophage T7 RNA polymerase
    694..1627    +  CDS            hRluc (fragment): Renilla luciferase human codon-optimized
   1678..5049    +  CDS            ZEB1: ZEB1_HUMAN - Also known as AREB6, TCF8. Experimental evidence at protein level: Swiss-Prot protein existence level 1. Acts as a transcriptional repressor. Inhibits interleukin-2 (IL-2) gene expression. Enhances or represses the promoter activity of the ATP1A1 gene depending on the quantity of cDNA and on the cell type. Represses E-cadherin promoter and induces an epithelial-mesenchymal transition (EMT) by recruiting SMARCA4/BRG1. Represses BCL6 transcription in the presence of the corepressor CTBP1. Positively regulates neuronal differentiation. Represses RCOR1 transcription activation during
   5068..5116    +  polyA_signal   poly(A) signal: synthetic polyadenylation signal
   5149..5253    +  promoter       AmpR promoter: bla
   5254..6114    +  CDS            AmpR: β-lactamase; bla; confers resistance to ampicillin, carbenicillin, and related antibiotics
   6285..6873    +  rep_origin     ori: high-copy-number ColE1/pMB1/pBR322/pUC origin of replication
>Addgene plasmid #42102 | pLuc-CDS-m215-2 | depositor full sequence | sequence record 56842 | pLuc-CDS-m215-2 sequence 6940 bps
AGATCTGCGCAGCACCATGGCCTGAAATAACCTCTGAAAGAGGAACTTGGTTAGGTACCTTCTGAGGCGG
AAAGAACCAGCTGTGGAATGTGTGTCAGTTAGGGTGTGGAAAGTCCCCAGGCTCCCCAGCAGGCAGAAGT
ATGCAAAGCATGCATCTCAATTAGTCAGCAACCAGGTGTGGAAAGTCCCCAGGCTCCCCAGCAGGCAGAA
GTATGCAAAGCATGCATCTCAATTAGTCAGCAACCATAGTCCCGCCCCTAACTCCGCCCATCCCGCCCCT
AACTCCGCCCAGTTCCGCCCATTCTCCGCCCCATGGCTGACTAATTTTTTTTATTTATGCAGAGGCCGAG
GCCGCCTCGGCCTCTGAGCTATTCCAGAAGTAGTGAGGAGGCTTTTTTGGAGGCCTAGGCTTTTGCAAAA
AGCTTGATTCTTCTGACACAACAGTCTCGAACTTAAGCTGCAGAAGTTGGTCGTGAGGCACTGGGCAGGT
AAGTATCAAGGTTACAAGACAGGTTTAAGGAGACCAATAGAAACTGGGCTTGTCGAGACAGAGAAGACTC
TTGCGTTTCTGATAGGCACCTATTGGTCTTACTGACATCCACTTTGCCTTTCTCTCCACAGGTGTCCACT
CCCAGTTCAATTACAGCTCTTAAGGCTAGAGTACTTAATACGACTCACTATAGGCTAGCCACCATGGCTT
CCAAGGTGTACGACCCCGAGCAACGCAAACGCATGATCACTGGGCCTCAGTGGTGGGCTCGCTGCAAGCA
AATGAACGTGCTGGACTCCTTCATCAACTACTATGATTCCGAGAAGCACGCCGAGAACGCCGTGATTTTT
CTGCATGGTAACGCTGCCTCCAGCTACCTGTGGAGGCACGTCGTGCCTCACATCGAGCCCGTGGCTAGAT
GCATCATCCCTGATCTGATCGGAATGGGTAAGTCCGGCAAGAGCGGGAATGGCTCATATCGCCTCCTGGA
TCACTACAAGTACCTCACCGCTTGGTTCGAGCTGCTGAACCTTCCAAAGAAAATCATCTTTGTGGGCCAC
GACTGGGGGGCTTGTCTGGCCTTTCACTACTCCTACGAGCACCAAGACAAGATCAAGGCCATCGTCCATG
CTGAGAGTGTCGTGGACGTGATCGAGTCCTGGGACGAGTGGCCTGACATCGAGGAGGATATCGCCCTGAT
CAAGAGCGAAGAGGGCGAGAAAATGGTGCTTGAGAATAACTTCTTCGTCGAGACCATGCTCCCAAGCAAG
ATCATGCGGAAACTGGAGCCTGAGGAGTTCGCTGCCTACCTGGAGCCATTCAAGGAGAAGGGCGAGGTTA
GACGGCCTACCCTCTCCTGGCCTCGCGAGATCCCTCTCGTTAAGGGAGGCAAGCCCGACGTCGTCCAGAT
TGTCCGCAACTACAACGCCTACCTTCGGGCCAGCGACGATCTGCCTAAGATGTTCATCGAGTCCGACCCT
GGGTTCTTTTCCAACGCTATTGTCGAGGGAGCTAAGAAGTTCCCTAACACCGAGTTCGTGAAGGTGAAGG
GCCTCCACTTCAGCCAGGAGGACGCTCCAGATGAAATGGGTAAGTACATCAAGAGCTTCGTGGAGCGCGT
GCTGAAGAACGAGCAGTCTAGGCGATCGCTCGAGCCCGGGAATTCGGTCGACATGAAGCAGCCGATCATG
GCGGATGGCCCCAGGTGTAAGCGCAGAAAGCAGGCGAACCCGCGGCGCAATAACGTTACAAATTATAATA
CTGTGGTAGAAACAAATTCAGATTCAGATGATGAAGACAAACTGCATATTGTGGAAGAAGAAAGTGTTAC
AGATGCAGCTGACTGTGAAGGTGTACCAGAGGATGACCTGCCAACAGACCAGACAGTGTTACCAGGGAGG
AGCAGTGAAAGAGAAGGGAATGCTAAGAACTGCTGGGAGGATGACAGAAAGGAAGGGCAAGAAATCCTGG
GGCCTGAAGCTCAGGCAGATGAAGCAGGATGTACAGTAAAAGATGATGAATGCGAGTCAGATGCAGAAAA
TGAGCAAAACCATGATCCTAATGTTGAAGAGTTTCTACAACAACAAGACACTGCTGTCATTTTTCCTGAG
GCACCTGAAGAGGACCAGAGGCAGGGCACACCAGAAGCCAGTGGTCATGATGAAAATGGAACACCAGATG
CATTTTCACAATTACTCACCTGTCCATATTGTGATAGAGGCTATAAACGCTTTACCTCTCTGAAAGAACA
CATTAAATATCGTCATGAAAAGAATGAAGATAACTTTAGTTGCTCCCTGTGCAGTTACACCTTTGCATAC
AGAACCCAACTTGAACGTCACATGACATCACATAAATCAGGAAGAGATCAAAGACATGTGACGCAGTCTG
GGTGTAATCGTAAATTCAAATGCACTGAGTGTGGAAAAGCTTTCAAATACAAACATCACCTAAAAGAGCA
CTTAAGAATTCACAGTGGAGAGAAGCCATATGAATGCCCAAACTGCAAGAAACGCTTTTCCCATTCTGGC
TCCTATAGCTCACACATAAGCAGTAAGAAATGTATCAGCTTGATACCTGTGAATGGGCGACCAAGAACAG
GACTCAAGACATCTCAGTGTTCTTCACCGTCTCTTTCAGCATCACCAGGCAGTCCCACACGACCACAGAT
ACGGCAAAAGATAGAGAATAAACCCCTTCAAGAACAACTTTCTGTTAACCAAATTAAAACTGAACCTGTG
GATTATGAATTCAAACCCATAGTGGTTGCTTCAGGAATCAACTGTTCAACCCCTTTACAAAATGGGGTTT
TCACTGGTGGTGGCCCATTACAGGCAACCAGTTCTCCTCAGGGCATGGTGCAAGCTGTTGTTCTGCCAAC
AGTTGGTTTGGTGTCTCCCATAAGTATCAATTTAAGTGATATTCAGAATGTACTTAAAGTGGCGGTAGAT
GGTAATGTAATAAGGCAAGTGTTGGAGAATAATCAAGCCAATCTTGCATCCAAAGAACAAGAAACAATCA
ATGCTTCACCCATACAACAAGGTGGCCATTCTGTTATTTCAGCCATCAGTCTTCCTTTGGTTGATCAAGA
TGGAACAACCAAAATTATCATCAACTACAGTCTTGAGCAGCCTAGCCAACTTCAAGTTGTTCCTCAAAAT
TTAAAAAAAGAAAATCCAGTCGCTACAAACAGTTGTAAAAGTGAAAAGTTACCAGAAGATCTTACTGTTA
AGTCTGAGAAGGACAAAAGCTTTGAAGGGGGGGTGAATGATAGCACTTGTCTTCTGTGTGATGATTGTCC
AGGAGATATTAATGCACTTCCAGAATTAAAGCACTATGACCTAAAGCAGCCTACTCAGCCTCCTCCACTC
CCTGCAGCAGAAGCTGAGAAGCCTGAGTCCTCTGTTTCATCAGCTACTGGAGATGGCAATTTGTCTCCTA
GTCAGCCACCTTTAAAGAACCTCTTGTCTCTCCTAAAAGCATATTATGCTTTGAATGCACAACCAAGTGC
AGAAGAGCTCTCAAAAATTGCTGATTCAGTAAACCTACCACTGGATGTAGTAAAAAAGTGGTTTGAAAAG
ATGCAAGCTGGACAGATTTCAGTGCAGTCTTCTGAACCATCTTCTCCTGAACCAGGCAAAGTAAATATCC
CTGCCAAGAACAATGATCAGCCTCAATCTGCAAATGCAAATGAACCCCAGGACAGCACAGTAAATCTACA
AAGTCCTTTGAAGATGACTAACTCCCCAGTTTTACCAGTGGGATCAACCACCAATGGTTCCAGAAGTAGT
ACACCATCCCCATCACCTCTAAACCTTTCCTCATCCAGAAATACACAGGGTTACTTGTACACAGCTGAGG
GTGCACAAGAAGAGCCACAAGTAGAACCTCTTGATCTTTCACTACCAAAGCAACAGGGAGAATTATTAGA
AAGGTCAACTATCACTAGTGTTTACCAGAACAGTGTTTATTCTGTCCAGGAAGAACCCTTGAACTTGTCT
TGCGCAAAAAAGGAGCCACAAAAGGACAGTTGTGTTACAGACTCAGAACCAGTTGTAAATGTAATCCCAC
CATCAGCCAACCCAATTAATATCGCTATACCTACAGTCACTGCCCAGTTACCCACAATCGTGGCCATTGC
TGACCAGAACAGTGTTCCATGCTTAAGAGCGCTAGCTGCCAATAAGCAAACGATTCTGATTCCCCAGGTG
GCATACACCTACTCAACTACGGTCAGCCCTGCAGTCCAAGAACCACCCTTGAAAGTGATCCAGCCAAATG
GAAATCAGGATGAAAGACAAGATACTAGCTCAGAAGGAGTATCAAATGTAGAGGATCAGAATGACTCTGA
TTCTACACCGCCCAAAAAGAAAATGCGGAAGACAGAAAATGGAATGTATGCTTGTGATTTGTGTGACAAG
ATATTCCAAAAGAGTAGTTCATTATTGAGACATAAATATGAACACACAGGTAAAAGACCTCATGAGTGTG
GAATCTGTAAAAAGGCATTTAAACACAAACATCATTTGATTGAACACATGCGATTACATTCTGGAGAAAA
GCCCTATCAATGTGACAAATGTGGAAAGCGCTTCTCACACTCTGGGTCTTATTCTCAACACATGAATCAT
CGCTACTCCTACTGTAAGAGAGAAGCGGAAGAACGTGACAGCACAGAGCAGGAAGAGGCAGGGCCTGAAA
TCCTCTCGAATGAGCACGTGGGTGCCAGGGCGTCTCCCTCACAGGGCGACTCGGACGAGAGAGAGAGTTT
GACAAGGGAAGAGGATGAAGACAGTGAAAAAGAGGAAGAGGAGGAGGATAAAGAGATGGAAGAATTGCAG
GAAGAAAAAGAATGTGAAAAACCACAAGGGGATGAGGAAGAGGAGGAGGAGGAGGAAGAAGTGGAAGAAG
AAGAGGTAGAAGAGGCAGAGAATGAGGGAGAAGAAGCAAAAACTGAAGGTCTGATGAAGGATGACAGGGC
TGAAAGTCAAGCAAGCAGCTTAGGACAAAAAGTAGGCGAGAGTAGTGAGCAAGTGTCTGAAGAAAAGACA
AATGAAGCCTAAGCGGCCGCTGGCCGCAATAAAATATCTTTATTTTCATTACATCTGTGTGTTGGTTTTT
TGTGTGAGGATCCAGGTGGCACTTTTCGGGGAAATGTGCGCGGAACCCCTATTTGTTTATTTTTCTAAAT
ACATTCAAATATGTATCCGCTCATGAGACAATAACCCTGATAAATGCTTCAATAATATTGAAAAAGGAAG
AGTATGAGTATTCAACATTTCCGTGTCGCCCTTATTCCCTTTTTTGCGGCATTTTGCCTTCCTGTTTTTG
CTCACCCAGAAACGCTGGTGAAAGTAAAAGATGCTGAAGATCAGTTGGGTGCACGAGTGGGTTACATCGA
ACTGGATCTCAACAGCGGTAAGATCCTTGAGAGTTTTCGCCCCGAAGAACGTTTTCCAATGATGAGCACT
TTTAAAGTTCTGCTATGTGGCGCGGTATTATCCCGTATTGACGCCGGGCAAGAGCAACTCGGTCGCCGCA
TACACTATTCTCAGAATGACTTGGTTGAGTACTCACCAGTCACAGAAAAGCATCTTACGGATGGCATGAC
AGTAAGAGAATTATGCAGTGCTGCCATAACCATGAGTGATAACACTGCGGCCAACTTACTTCTGACAACG
ATCGGAGGACCGAAGGAGCTAACCGCTTTTTTGCACAACATGGGGGATCATGTAACTCGCCTTGATCGTT
GGGAACCGGAGCTGAATGAAGCCATACCAAACGACGAGCGTGACACCACGATGCCTGTAGCAATGGCAAC
AACGTTGCGCAAACTATTAACTGGCGAACTACTTACTCTAGCTTCCCGGCAACAATTAATAGACTGGATG
GAGGCGGATAAAGTTGCAGGACCACTTCTGCGCTCGGCCCTTCCGGCTGGCTGGTTTATTGCTGATAAAT
CTGGAGCCGGTGAGCGTGGGTCTCGCGGTATCATTGCAGCACTGGGGCCAGATGGTAAGCCCTCCCGTAT
CGTAGTTATCTACACGACGGGGAGTCAGGCAACTATGGATGAACGAAATAGACAGATCGCTGAGATAGGT
GCCTCACTGATTAAGCATTGGTAACTGTCAGACCAAGTTTACTCATATATACTTTAGATTGATTTAAAAC
TTCATTTTTAATTTAAAAGGATCTAGGTGAAGATCCTTTTTGATAATCTCATGACCAAAATCCCTTAACG
TGAGTTTTCGTTCCACTGAGCGTCAGACCCCGTAGAAAAGATCAAAGGATCTTCTTGAGATCCTTTTTTT
CTGCGCGTAATCTGCTGCTTGCAAACAAAAAAACCACCGCTACCAGCGGTGGTTTGTTTGCCGGATCAAG
AGCTACCAACTCTTTTTCCGAAGGTAACTGGCTTCAGCAGAGCGCAGATACCAAATACTGTTCTTCTAGT
GTAGCCGTAGTTAGGCCACCACTTCAAGAACTCTGTAGCACCGCCTACATACCTCGCTCTGCTAATCCTG
TTACCAGTGGCTGCTGCCAGTGGCGATAAGTCGTGTCTTACCGGGTTGGACTCAAGACGATAGTTACCGG
ATAAGGCGCAGCGGTCGGGCTGAACGGGGGGTTCGTGCACACAGCCCAGCTTGGAGCGAACGACCTACAC
CGAACTGAGATACCTACAGCGTGAGCTATGAGAAAGCGCCACGCTTCCCGAAGGGAGAAAGGCGGACAGG
TATCCGGTAAGCGGCAGGGTCGGAACAGGAGAGCGCACGAGGGAGCTTCCAGGGGGAAACGCCTGGTATC
TTTATAGTCCTGTCGGGTTTCGCCACCTCTGACTTGAGCGTCGATTTTTGTGATGCTCGTCAGGGGGGCG
GAGCCTATGGAAAAACGCCAGCAACGCGGCCTTTTTACGGTTCCTGGCCTTTTGCTGGCCTTTTGCTCAC
ATGGCTCGAC
