>Addgene plasmid #42102 | pLuc-CDS-m215-2 | addgene partial sequence | sequence record 59561 | RenLuc3F 5'-GTACATCAAGAGCTTCGTGG-3'
GCGATCGCTCGAGCCCGGGAATTCGGTCGACATGAAGCAGCCGATCATGGCGGATGGCCCCAGGTGTAAG
CGCAGAAAGCAGGCGAACCCGCGGCGCAATAACGTTACAAATTATAATACTGTGGTAGAAACAAATTCAG
ATTCAGATGATGAAGACAAACTGCATATTGTGGAAGAAGAAAGTGTTACAGATGCAGCTGACTGTGAAGG
TGTACCAGAGGATGACCTGCCAACAGACCAGACAGTGTTACCAGGGAGGAGCAGTGAAAGAGAAGGGAAT
GCTAAGAACTGCTGGGAGGATGACAGAAAGGAAGGGCAAGAAATCCTGGGGCCTGAAGCTCAGGCAGATG
AAGCAGGATGTACAGTAAAAGATGATGAATGCGAGTCAGATGCAGAAAATGAGCAAAACCATGATCCTAA
TGTTGAAGAGTTTCTACAACAACAAGACACTGCTGTCATTTTTCCTGAGGCACCTGAAGAGGACCAGAGG
CAGGGCACACCAGAAGCCAGTGGTCATGATGAAAATGGAACACCAGATGCATTTTCACAATTACTCACCT
GTCCATATTGTGATAGAGGCTATAAACGCTTTACCTCTCTGAAAGAACACATTAAATATCGTCATGAAAA
GAATGAAGATAACTTTAGTTGCTCCCTGTGCAGTTACACCTTTGCATACAGAACCCAACTTGAACGTCAC
ATGACATCACATAAATCAGGAAGAGATCAAAGACATGTGACGCAGTCTGGGTGTAATCGTAAATTCAAAT
GCACTGAGTGTGGAAAAGCTTTCAAATACAAACATCACCTAAAAGAGCACTTAAGAATTCACAGTGGAGA
GAAGCCATATGAATGCCCAAACTGCAAGAAACGCTTTTCCCATTCTGGCTCCTATAGCTCACACATAAGC
AGTAAGAAATGTATCAGCTTGATACCTGTGAATGGGCGACCAAGAACAGGACTCA
