>Addgene plasmid #42102 | pLuc-CDS-m215-2 | addgene partial sequence | sequence record 60080 | hZEB1-F1 5'-agacatgtgacgcagtctgg-3'
TGAGTGTGGAAAAGCTTTCAAATACAAACATCACCTAAAAGAGCACTTAAGAATTCACAGTGGAGAGAAG
CCATATGAATGCCCAAACTGCAAGAAACGCTTTTCCCATTCTGGCTCCTATAGCTCACACATAAGCAGTA
AGAAATGTATCAGCTTGATACCTGTGAATGGGCGACCAAGAACAGGACTCAAGACATCTCAGTGTTCTTC
ACCGTCTCTTTCAGCATCACCAGGCAGTCCCACACGACCACAGATACGGCAAAAGATAGAGAATAAACCC
CTTCAAGAACAACTTTCTGTTAACCAAATTAAAACTGAACCTGTGGATTATGAATTCAAACCCATAGTGG
TTGCTTCAGGAATCAACTGTTCAACCCCTTTACAAAATGGGGTTTTCACTGGTGGTGGCCCATTACAGGC
AACCAGTTCTCCTCAGGGCATGGTGCAAGCTGTTGTTCTGCCAACAGTTGGTTTGGTGTCTCCCATAAGT
ATCAATTTAAGTGATATTCAGAATGTACTTAAAGTGGCGGTAGATGGTAATGTAATAAGGCAAGTGTTGG
AGAATAATCAAGCCAATCTTGCATCCAAAGAACAAGAAACAATCAATGCTTCACCCATACAACAAGGTGG
CCATTCTGTTATTTCAGCCATCAGTCTTCCTTTGGTTGATCAAGATGGAACAACCAAAATTATCATCAAC
TACAGTCTTGAGCAGCCTAGCCAACTTCAAGTTGTTCCTCAAAATTTAAAAAAAGAAAATCCAGTCGCTA
CAAACAGTTGTAAAAGTGAAAAGTTACCAGAAGATCTTACTGTTAAGTCTGAGAAGGACAAAAGCTTTGA
AGGGGGGGTGAATGATAGCACTTGTCTTCTGTGTGATGATTGTCCAGGAGATATTAATGCACTTCCAGAA
TTAAAGCACTATGACCTA
