>Addgene plasmid #42102 | pLuc-CDS-m215-2 | addgene partial sequence | sequence record 60081 | hZEB1-R1 5'-agcgctcttaagcatggaac-3'
TGTGGGTAACTGGGCAGTGACTGTAGGTATAGCGATATTAATTGGGTTGGCTGATGGTGGGATTACATTT
ACAACTGGTTCTGAGTCTGTAACACAACTGTCCTTTTGTGGCTCCTTTTTTGCGCAAGACAAGTTCAAGG
GTTCTTCCTGGACAGAATAAACACTGTTCTGGTAAACACTAGTGATAGTTGACCTTTCTAATAATTCTCC
CTGTTGCTTTGGTAGTGAAAGATCAAGAGGTTCTACTTGTGGCTCTTCTTGTGCACCCTCAGCTGTGTAC
AAGTAACCCTGTGTATTTCTGGATGAGGAAAGGTTTAGAGGTGATGGGGATGGTGTACTACTTCTGGAAC
CATTGGTGGTTGATCCCACTGGTAAAACTGGGGAGTTAGTCATCTTCAAAGGACTTTGTAGATTTACTGT
GCTGTCCTGGGGTTCATTTGCATTTGCAGATTGAGGCTGATCATTGTTCTTGGCAGGGATATTTACTTTG
CCTGGTTCAGGAGAAGATGGTTCAGAAGACTGCACTGAAATCTGTCCAGCTTGCATCTTTTCAAACCACT
TTTTTACTACATCCAGTGGTAGGTTTACTGAATCAGCAATTTTTGAGAGCTCTTCTGCACTTGGTTGTGC
ATTCAAAGCATAATATGCTTTTAGGAGAGACAAGAGGTTCTTTAAAGGTGGCTGACTAGGAGACAAATTG
CCATCTCCAGTAGCTGATGAAACAGAGGACTCAGGCTTCTCAGCTTCTGCTGCAGGGAGTGGAGGAGGCT
GAGTAGGCTGCTTTAGGTCATAGTGCTTTAATTCTGGAAGTGCATTAATATCTCCTGGACAATCATCACA
CAGAAGACAAGTGCTATCATTCACCC
